>Addgene plasmid #126889 | pICSL4723_ OBfold | addgene full sequence | sequence record 249747 | Addgene NGS Result
CACGAAGTGATCCGTTTAAACTATCAGTGTTTGACAGGATATATTGGCGGGTAAACCTAAGAGAAAAGAG
CGTTTATTAGAATAATCGGATATTTAAAAGGGCGTGAAAAGGTTTATCCGTTCGTCCATTTGTATGTGCA
TGCCAACCACAGGGTTCCCCTCGGGAGTCAGCCGTGCGGCTGCATGAAATCCTGGCCGGTTTGTCTGATG
CCAAGCTGGCGGCCTGGCCGGCCAGCTTGGCCGCTGAAGAAACCGAGCGCCGCCGTCTAAAAAGGTGATG
TGTATTTGAGTAAAACAGCTTGCGTCATGCGGTCGCTGCGTATATGATGCGATGAGTAAATAAACAAATA
CGCAAGGGGAACGCATGAAGGTTATCGCTGTACTTAACCAGAAAGGCGGGTCAGGCAAGACGACCATCGC
AACCCATCTAGCCCGCGCCCTGCAACTCGCCGGGGCCGATGTTCTGTTAGTCGATTCCGATCCCCAGGGC
AGTGCCCGCGATTGGGCGGCCGTGCGGGAAGATCAACCGCTAACCGTTGTCGGCATCGACCGCCCGACGA
TTGACCGCGACGTGAAGGCCATCGGCCGGCGCGACTTCGTAGTGATCGACGGAGCGCCCCAGGCGGCGGA
CTTGGCTGTGTCCGCGATCAAGGCAGCCGACTTCGTGCTGATTCCGGTGCAGCCAAGCCCTTACGACATA
TGGGCCACCGCCGACCTGGTGGAGCTGGTTAAGCAGCGCATTGAGGTCACGGATGGAAGGCTACAAGCGG
CCTTTGTCGTGTCGCGGGCGATCAAAGGCACGCGCATCGGCGGTGAGGTTGCCGAGGCGCTGGCCGGGTA
CGAGCTGCCCATTCTTGAGTCCCGTATCACGCAGCGCGTGAGCTACCCAGGCACTGCCGCCGCCGGCACA
ACCGTTCTTGAATCAGAACCCGAGGGCGACGCTGCCCGCGAGGTCCAGGCGCTGGCCGCTGAAATTAAAT
CAAAACTCATTTGAGTTAATGAGGTAAAGAGAAAATGAGCAAAAGCACAAACACGCTAAGTGCCGGCCGT
CCGAGCGCACGCAGCAGCAAGGCTGCAACGTTGGCCAGCCTGGCAGACACGCCAGCCATGAAGCGGGTCA
ACTTTCAGTTGCCGGCGGAGGATCACACCAAGCTGAAGATGTACGCGGTACGCCAAGGCAAGACCATTAC
CGAGCTGCTATCTGAATACATCGCGCAGCTACCAGAGTAAATGAGCAAATGAATAAATGAGTAGATGAAT
TTTAGCGGCTAAAGGAGGCGGCATGGAAAATCAAGAACAACCAGGCACCGACGCCGTGGAATGCCCCATG
TGTGGAGGAACGGGCGGTTGGCCAGGCGTAAGCGGCTGGGTTGTCTGCCGGCCCTGCAATGGCACTGGAA
CCCCCAAGCCCGAGGAATCGGCGTGAGCGGTCGCAAACCATCCGGCCCGGTACAAATCGGCGCGGCGCTG
GGTGATGACCTGGTGGAGAAGTTGAAGGCCGCGCAGGCCGCCCAGCGGCAACGCATCGAGGCAGAAGCAC
GCCCCGGTGAATCGTGGCAAGCGGCCGCTGATCGAATCCGCAAAGAATCCCGGCAACCGCCGGCAGCCGG
TGCGTCGTCGATTAGGAAGCCGCCCAAGGGCGACGAGCAACCAGATTTTTTCGTTCCGATGCTCTATGAC
GTGGGCACCCGCGATAGTCGCAGCATCATGGACGTGGCCGTTTTCCGTCTGTCGAAGCGTGACCGACGAG
CTGGCGAGGTGATCCGCTACGAGCTTCCAGACGGGCACGTAGAGGTTTCCGCAGGGCCGGCCGGCATGGC
CAGTGTGTGGGATTACGACCTGGTACTGATGGCGGTTTCCCATCTAACCGAATCCATGAACCGATACCGG
GAAGGGAAGGGAGACAAGCCCGGCCGCGTGTTCCGTCCACACGTTGCGGACGTACTCAAGTTCTGCCGGC
GAGCCGATGGCGGAAAGCAGAAAGACGACCTGGTAGAAACCTGCATTCGGTTAAACACCACGCACGTTGC
CATGCAGCGTACGAAGAAGGCCAAGAACGGCCGCCTGGTGACGGTATCCGAGGGTGAAGCCTTGATTAGC
CGCTACAAGATCGTAAAGAGCGAAACCGGGCGGCCGGAGTACATCGAGATCGAGCTAGCTGATTGGATGT
ACCGCGAGATTACAGAAGGCAAGAACCCGGACGTGCTGACGGTTCACCCCGATTACTTTTTGATCGATCC
CGGCATCGGCCGTTTTCTCTACCGCCTGGCACGCCGCGCCGCAGGCAAGGCAGAAGCCAGATGGTTGTTC
AAGACGATCTACGAACGCAGTGGCAGCGCCGGAGAGTTCAAGAAGTTCTGTTTCACCGTGCGCAAGCTGA
TCGGGTCAAATGACCTGCCGGAGTACGATTTGAAGGAGGAGGCGGGGCAGGCTGGCCCGATCCTAGTCAT
GCGCTACCGCAACCTGATCGAGGGCGAAGCATCCGCCGGTTCCTAATGTACGGAGCAGATGCTAGGGCAA
ATTGCCCTAGCAGGGGAAAAAGGTCGAAAAAGCTTCTTTCCTGTGGATAGCACGTACATTGGGAACCCAA
AGCCGTACATTGGGAACCGGAACCCGTACATTGGGAACCCAAAGCCGTACATTGGGAACCGGTCACACAT
GTAAGTGACTGATATAAAAGAGAAAAAAGGCGATTTTTCCGCCTAAAACTCTTTAAAACTTATTAAAACT
CTTAAAACCCGCCTGGCCTGTGCATAACTGTCTGGCCAGCGCACAGCCGAACAGCTGCAAAAAGCGCCCA
CATCAAGGCTCCGAGTGCGCGGAACCCCTATTTGTTTATTTTTCTAAATACATTCAAATATGTATCCGCT
CATGAGACAATAACCCTGATAAATGCTTCAATAATATTGAAAAAGGAAGAGTATGGCTAAAATGAGAATA
TCACCGGAATTGAAAAAACTGATCGAAAAATACCGCTGCGTAAAAGATACGGAAGGAATGTCTCCTGCTA
AGGTATATAAGCTGGTGGGAGAAAATGAAAACCTATATTTAAAAATGACGGACAGCCGGTATAAAGGGAC
CACCTATGATGTGGAACGGGAAAAGGACATGATGCTATGGCTGGAAGGAAAGCTGCCTGTTCCAAAGGTC
CTGCACTTTGAACGGCATGATGGCTGGAGCAATCTGCTCATGAGTGAGGCCGATGGCGTCCTTTGCTCGG
AAGAGTATGAAGATGAACAAAGCCCTGAAAAGATTATCGAGCTGTATGCGGAGTGCATCAGGCTCTTTCA
CTCCATCGACATATCGGATTGTCCCTATACGAATAGCTTAGACAGCCGCTTAGCCGAATTGGATTACTTA
CTGAATAACGATCTGGCCGATGTGGATTGCGAAAACTGGGAAGAGGACACTCCATTTAAAGATCCGCGCG
AGCTGTATGATTTTTTAAAGACGGAAAAGCCCGAAGAGGAACTTGTCTTTTCCCACGGCGACCTGGGAGA
CAGCAACATCTTTGTGAAAGATGGCAAAGTAAGTGGCTTTATTGATCTTGGGAGAAGCGGCAGGGCGGAC
AAGTGGTATGACATTGCCTTCTGCGTCCGGTCGCTCAGGGAGGATATCGGGGAAGAACAGTATGTCGAGC
TATTTTTTGACTTACTGGGGATCAAGCCTGATTGGGAGAAAATAAAATATTATATTTTACTGGATGAATT
GTTTTAGCTGTCAGACCAAGTTTACTCATATATACTTTAGATTGATTTAAAACTTCATTTTTAATTTAAA
AGGATCTAGGTGAAGATCCTTTTTGATAATCTCATGACCAAAATCCCTTAACGTGAGTTTTCGTTCCACT
GAGCGTCAGACCCCGTAGAAAAGATCAAAGGATCTTCTTGAGATCCTTTTTTTCTGCGCGTAATCTGCTG
CTTGCAAACAAAAAAACCACCGCTACCAGCGGTGGTTTGTTTGCCGGATCAAGAGCTACCAACTCTTTTT
CCGAAGGTAACTGGCTTCAGCAGAGCGCAGATACCAAATACTGTTCTTCTAGTGTAGCCGTAGTTAGGCC
ACCACTTCAAGAACTCTGTAGCACCGCCTACATACCTCGCTCTGCTAATCCTGTTACCAGTGGCTGCTGC
CAGTGGCGATAAGTCGTGTCTTACCGGGTTGGACTCAAGACGATAGTTACCGGATAAGGCGCAGCGGTCG
GGCTGAACGGGGGGTTCGTGCACACAGCCCAGCTTGGAGCGAACGACCTACACCGAACTGAGATACCTAC
AGCGTGAGCTATGAGAAAGCGCCACGCTTCCCGAAGGGAGAAAGGCGGACAGGTATCCGGTAAGCGGCAG
GGTCGGAACAGGAGAGCGCACGAGGGAGCTTCCAGGGGGAAACGCCTGGTATCTTTATAGTCCTGTCGGG
TTTCGCCACCTCTGACTTGAGCGTCGATTTTTGTGATGCTCGTCAGGGGGGCGGAGCCTATGGAAAAACG
CCAGCAACGCGGCCTTTTTACGGTTCCTGCTCGGATCTGTTGGACCGGACAGTAGTCATGGTTGATGGGC
TGCCTGTATCGAGTGGTGATTTTGTGCCGAGCTGCCGGTCGGGGAGCTGTTGGCTGGCTGGTGGCAGGAT
ATATTGTGGTGTAAACAAATTGACGCTTAGACAACTTAATAACACATTGCGGACGTTTTTAATGTACTGG
GGTTGAACACTCTGTGCCGAATTCGGATCCAGCGTCGATCTAGTAACATAGATGACACCGCGCGCGATAA
TTTATCCTAGTTTGCGCGCTATATTTTGTTTTCTATCGCGTATTAAATGTATAATTGCGGGACTCTAATC
ATAAAAACCCATCTCATAAATAACGTCATGCATTACATGTTAATTATTACATGCTTAACGTAATTCAACA
GAAATTATATGATAATCATCGCAAGACCGGCAACAGGATTCAATCTTAAGAAACTTTATTGCCAAATGTT
TGAACGATCTGCTTGACAAGCTCAGAAGAACTCGTCAAGAAGGCGATAGAAGGCGATGCGCTGCGAATCG
GGAGCGGCGATACCGTAAAGCACGAGGAAGCGGTCAGCCCATTCGCCGCCAAGCTCTTCAGCAATATCAC
GGGTAGCCAACGCTATGTCCTGATAGCGGTCCGCCACACCCAGCCGGCCACAGTCGATGAATCCAGAAAA
GCGGCCATTTTCCACCATGATATTCGGCAAGCAGGCATCGCCGTGGGTCACGACGAGATCCTCGCCGTCG
GGCATCCGCGCCTTGAGCCTGGCGAACAGTTCTGTTAATCAGAAAAACTCGGATTAATCGACAAATTCGA
TCGCACAAACTAGAAACTAACACCAGATCTAGATAGAAATCACAAGTCGAAGAGTAATTATTCGACAAAA
CTCAAATTATTTGAACAAATCGGATGATATCTATGAAACCCTAATCGAGAATTAAGATGATATCTAACGA
TCAAACCCAGAAAATCGTCTTAGATCTAAGATTAACAGAATCTAAACCAAAGAACATATACGAAATTGGG
ATCGAACGAAAACAAAATCGAAGATTTTGAGAGAATAAGGAACACAGAAACTTACCTGCAGGCGCGAGCC
CCTGATGCTCTTCGTCCAGATCATCCTGATCGACAAGACCGGCTTCCATCCGAGTACGTGCTCGCTCGAT
GCGATGTTTCGCTTGGTGGTCGAATGGGCAGGTAGCCGGATCAAGCGTATGCAGCCGCCGCATTGCATCA
GCCATGATGGATACTTTCTCGGCAGGAGCAAGGTGAGATGACAGGAGATCCTGCCCCGGCACTTCGCCCA
ATAGCAGCCAGTCCCTTCCCGCTTCAGTGACAACGTCGAGCACAGCTGCGCAAGGAACGCCCGTCGTGGC
CAGCCACGATAGCCGCGCTGCCTCGTCTTGGAGTTCATTCAGGGCACCGGACAGGTCGGTCTTGACAAAA
AGAACCGGGCGCCCCTGCGCTGACAGCCGGAACACGGCGGCATCAGAGCAGCCGATTGTCTGTTGTGCCC
AGTCATAGCCGAATAGCCTCTCCACCCAAGCGGCCGGAGAACCTGCGTGCAATCCATCTTGTTCAATCAT
TGGCTTCTACCTACAAAAAAGCTCCGCACGAGGCTGCATTTGTCACAAATCATGAAAAGAAAAACTACCG
ATGAACAATGCTGAGGGATTCAAATTCTACCCACAAAAAGAAGAAAGAAAGATCTAGCACATCTAAGCCT
GACGAAGCAGCAGAAATATATAAAAATATAAACCATAGTGCCCTTTTCCCCTCTTCCTGATCTTGTTTAG
CATGGCGGAAATTTTAAACCCCCCATCATCTCCCCCAACAACGGCGGATCGCAGATCTACATCCGAGAGC
CCCATTCCCCGCGAGATCCGGGCCGGATCCACGCCGGCGAGAGCCCCAGCCGCGAGATCCCGCCCCTCCC
GCGCACCGATCTGGGCGCGCACGAAGCCGCCTCTCGCCCACCCAAACTACCAAGGCCAAAGATCGTGTCC
GAGACGGAAAAAAAAAACGGAGAAAGAAAGAGGAGAGGGGCGGGGTGGTTACCGGCGCGGCGGCGGCGGA
GGGGGAGGGGGGAGGAGCTCGTCGTCCGGCAGCGAGGGGGGAGGAGGTGGAGGTGGTGGTGGTGGTGGTG
GTAGGGTTGGGGGGATGGGAGGAGAGGGGGGGGTATGTATATAGTGGCGATGGGGGGCGTTTCTTTGGAA
GCGGAGGGAGGGCCGGCCTCGTCGCTGGCTCGCGATCCTCCTCGCGTTTCCGGCCCCCACGACCCGGACC
CACCTGCTGTTTTTTCTTTTTCTTTTTTTTCTTTCTTTTTTTTTTTTTGGCTGCGAGACGTGCGGTGCGT
GCGGACAACTCACGGTGATAGTGGGGGGGTGTGGAGACTATTGTCCAGTTGGCTGGACTGGGGTGGGTTG
GGTTGGGTTGGGTTGGGCTGGGCTTGCTATGGATCGTGGATAGCACTTTGGGCTTTAGGAACTTTAGGGG
TTGTTTTTGTAAATGTTTTGAGTCTAAGTTTATCTTTTATTTTTACTAGAAAAAATACCCATGCGCTGCA
ACGGGGGAAAGCTATTTTAATCTTATTATTGTTCATTGTGAGAATTCGCCTGAATATATATTTTTCTCAA
AAATTATGTCAAATTAGCATATGGGTTTTTTTAAAGATATTTCTTATACAAATCCCTCTGTATTTACAAA
AGCAAACGAACTTAAAACCCGACTCAAATACAGATATGCATTTCCAAAAGCGAATAAACTTAAAAACCAA
TTCATACAAAAATGACGTATCAAAGTACCGACAAAAACATCCTCAATTTTTATAATAGTAGAAAAGAGTA
AATTTCACTTTGGGCCACCTTTTATTACCGATATTTTACTTTATACCACCTTTTAACTGATGTTTTCACT
TTTGACCAGGTAATCTTACCTTTGTTTTATTTTGGACTATCCCGACTCTCTTCTCAAGCATATGAATGAC
CTCGAGTATGCTAGCTCCGCAAGAATTCAAGCTTAGCGTATATTTTGTTTTCTATCGCGTATTAAATGTA
TAATTGCGGGACTCTAATCATAAAAACCCATCTCATAAATAACGTCATGCATTACATGTTAATTATTACA
TGCTTAACGTAATTCAACAGAAATTATATGATAATCATCGCAAGACCGGCAACAGGATTCAATCTTAAGA
AACTTTATTGCCAAATGTTTGAACACTAGTGATATCTGCGGCCGCAGTTATCACTTGTAGAGCTCATCCA
TCCCATGAGTGATGCCTGCAGCCGTTACAAACTCCAGAAGCACCATGTGATCCCTCTTTTCGTTAGGGTC
CTTAGACAGAACGGATTGGGTTGACAGGTAGTGATTGTCGGGCAGAAGCACTGGGCCATCGCCTATCGGC
GTGTTCTGCTGGTAGTGGTCAGCCAGTTGGACACTACCATCCTCCACATTATGCCGGATTTTGAAGTTCG
CCTTAATGCCGTTCTTCTGCTTGTCGGCAGTAATGTAGACGTTGTGAGAATTGAAGTTGTACTCGAGCTT
ATGCCCCAGTATGTTGCCGTCCTCTTTGAAGTCGATCCCTTTGAGTTCGATCCTGTTCACCAGTGTATCT
CCCTCGAACTTGACCTCCGCACGTGTCTTGTACGTTCCGTCGTCCTTAAAGCTGATGGTGCGTTCTTGGA
CATACCCCTCAGGCATGGCTGACTTGAAGAAGTCATGGCGTTTCATGTGGTCCGGATACCTCGAAAAGCA
CTGAACACCATATGTGAGAGTGGTGACCAACGTTGGCCATGGAACCGGCAGTTTCCCAGTGGTACAGATG
AACTTGAGGGTAAGCTTGCCATTGGTGGCATCACCTTCACCTTCGCCTCTCACGCTGAACTTGTGGCCAT
TTACGTCGCCATCCAACTCGACCAAAATGGGCACAACTCCTGTAAAGAGCTCCTCTCCTTTGGACACCAT
GAAAGAGGCGCCCTGAGCAGAACTCGTAAACTTCGTAACCGCCTTAGTCCCTTCAGACACAGCATGTTTC
GCCAACTCACCGGGCAACACAAGTCTAACCGCAGTCTGAATCTCCCTGGAAGTAATCGTCGGCTTCTTGT
TGTACCTCGCCAGCTTCGAAGATTCACCAGCGAGCTTCTCAAAAATATCGTTGATGAAACTGTTCATAAT
TCCCATCGCTTTGCTTGAGATTCCGATGTCTGGATGAACTTGCTTCAACACCTTGAAGATGTAGATCTTG
TATGTCTCAACGTTCTTCTTTGATCTCTTCTTCTTCTTGTCTCCGGCGACGGCTGGTTCCTTGGGGAGTT
TCTTTCCGGCTTTTGGTTTCTTCTCTGCCGCTGCTGCTGGTTCGACTGCCGGAGTTTTCTCTGCCGGTTT
CTTCTCCGCTGGTTTCTTATCTGCCTTCGCCATGGACGTTGAGCCTGGAGCTGGGCCAGGATTCTCCTCC
ACATCACCAGCTTGCTTGAGCAGGGAAAAGTTCGTGGCTCCGGATCCGCCGTCGACTTTGCGCTTCTTCT
TGGGATCCTCCACTTTCCGCTTCTTCTTAGGGGAACCAGACCCAAGGGAGGCGTAATCTGGCACGTCATA
CGGATAGGCATCTCCTCCTAGTTGCGACAAGTCGATCCTCGTTTCGTACAGGCCTGTAATAGACTGGTGA
ATTAGGGTGGCATCGAGTACTTCTTTGGTGCTGGTATAGCGCTTCCTATCAATCGTCGTGTCAAAATATT
TGAACGCCGCAGGAGCGCCAAGGTTCGTCAACGTGAACAAGTGTATGATGTTTTCTGCCTGCTCCCGGAT
GGGTTTGTCCCGATGCTTGTTGTAGGCGGACAACACCTTGTCAAGGTTAGCGTCAGCAAGAATCACCCTC
TTCGAGAACTCACTGATCTGTTCGATGATCTCATCGAGGTAGTGCTTGTGTTGCTCCACAAACAGCTGCT
TTTGCTCATTGTCCTCTGGGGAACCCTTAAGTTTCTCATAGTGTGAGGCGAGATACAGGAAGTTGACGTA
CTTGGATGGGAGTGCCAGCTCGTTCCCCTTTTGCAACTCGCCTGCGCTGGCAAGCATCCTCTTTCTCCCA
TTCTCCAGCTCGAACAAGCTGTATTTCGGCAACTTTATGATGAGATCTTTCTTGACTTCCTTGTATCCTT
TCGCCTCCAAGAAATCAATGGGATTCTTCTCAAAGCTGGAACGCTCCATAATGGTAATCCCGAGCAACTC
CTTTACGCTCTTCAGCTTCTTCGACTTCCCCTTTTCCACCTTGGCAACAACCAGCACGGAGTACGCCACT
GTAGGACTGTCAAAGCCACCGTACTTCTTTGGATCCCAGTCTTTCTTACGGGCTATAAGCTTATCGCTAT
TGCGCTTCGGAAGGATTGACTCTTTCGAGAAGCCGCCGGTTTGGACTTCCGTTTTCTTGACGATGTTGAC
TTGTGGCATGCTTAGCACCTTCCGGACAGTAGCAAAGTCTCTCCCCTTGTCCCACACTATCTCACCAGTT
TCTCCGTTAGTCTCTATCAGCGGACGTTTTCTGATCTCTCCATTGGCCAGGGTGATCTCAGTCTTGAAGA
AGTTCATTATGTTGCTGTAAAAGAAGTACTTGGCGGTGGCCTTGCCGATTTCCTGCTCACTCTTCGCAAT
CATCTTCCTTACGTCATAAACCTTGTAGTCACCGTAGACGAACTCCGACTCAAGCTTGGGATATTTCTTG
ATGAGTGCAGTGCCAACCACAGCATTGAGATAGGCATCATGGGCGTGATGGTAGTTGTTGATCTCACGGA
CCTTATAGAACTGGAAGTCCTTCCGAAAGTCGGACACCAGTTTAGATTTCAGAGTAATAACTTTGACTTC
CCGGATTAGCTTGTCATTCTCATCGTATTTTGTGTTCATGCGTGAGTCCAGGATCTGTGCAACGTGCTTG
GTGATTTGCCGTGTCTCAACCAGTTGGCGCTTGATAAATCCGGCCTTATCTAGCTCACTGAGGCCGCCTC
TCTCCGCCTTGGTAAGGTTGTCGAACTTCCTTTGTGTAATGAGCTTTGCATTGAGGAGTTGCCTCCAGTA
GTTCTTCATCTTCTTGACGACTTCCTCAGAAGGCACGTTGTCTGACTTCCCGCGGTTCTTGTCGGACCTG
GTCAGCACCTTGTTGTCGATAGAGTCGTCTTTGAGGAAGCTTTGTGGTACTATATGATCGACATCGTAGT
CAGATAGGCGATTGATGTCGAGCTCCTGGTCCACGTACATATCGCGTCCGTTTTGGAGGTAGTAGAGGTA
GAGCTTCTCGTTTTGCAGTTGGGTGTTTTCGACCGGATGCTCCTTGAGAATTTGTGATCCGAGCTCCTTG
ATGCCTTCTTCGATTCTCTTCATCCTTTCCCTGGAGTTCTTCTGCCCCTTCTGTGTGGTTTGGTTCTCCC
GAGCCATCTCAATCACGATATTCTCGGGCTTATGTCTACCCATCACTTTGACCAGCTCATCGACAACCTT
CACTGTTTGAAGTATACCCTTCTTGATGGCTGGAGATCCGGCCAAATTCGCGATATGCTCGTGGAGCGAA
TCGCCTTGGCCTGAAACCTGAGCCTTCTGAATGTCCTCCTTGAAGGTCAAGGAGTCATCGTGGATTAGCT
GCATAAAGTTCCTGTTTGCGAACCCATCGGACTTGAGGAAGTCGAGGATGGTCTTGCCCGACTGCTTATC
GCGAATGCCATTGATCAGCTTCCTGCTCAGCCTGCCCCAACCTGTGTAGCGCCTGCGCTTCAGCTGCTTC
ATCACTTTGTCGTCAAAGAGGTGCGCATACGTCTTGAGCCTCTCTTCGATCATCTCGCGGTCCTCGAAGA
GAGTAAGCGTCAGAACGATGTCCTCCAAGATGTCCTCGTTCTCTTCGTTATCGAGGAAGTCTTTATCCTT
AATGATCTTGAGCAAGTCGTGGTACGTTCCCAGCGAGGCGTTGAAGCGATCCTCAACGCCGCTTATCTCC
ACAGAGTCAAAGCACTCGATTTTCTTAAAGTAGTCCTCCTTTAGCTGCTTGACTGTGACCTTGCGATTGG
TCTTGAAAAGGAGATCCACTATGGCCTTCTTCTGCTCTCCTGACAGAAAGGCCGGTTTCCTCATACCCTC
AGTAACGTACTTGACCTTGGTCAGCTCGTTGTAGACGGTGAAGTACTCGTACAGTAGGGAATGTTTGGGG
AGGACCTTCTCGTTTGGCAGATTCTTGTCGAAGTTGGTCATCCTCTCGATGAAGCTTTGGGCAGAAGCGC
CCTTGTCCACCACCTCCTCGAAGTTCCATGGGGTAATCGTTTCCTCCGATTTTCTAGTCATCCACGCGAA
CCTAGAGTTGCCCCTTGCCAATGGGCCCACATAGTAGGGGATTCTGAATGTGAGGATCTTCTCGATTTTC
TCCCGGTTGTCTTTGAGGAATGGGTAAAAGTCCTCTTGCCTACGAAGTATGGCGTGAAGCTCGCCCAGAT
GGATTTGGTGTGGAATGCTTCCATTGTCGAAGGTACGCTGCTTGCGGAGTAGATCCTCGCGATTGAGCTT
AACCAGGAGCTCTTCAGTGCCATCCATCTTCTCGAGAATGGGCTTGATAAACTTGTAGAACTCCTCCTGT
GACGCGCCACCGTCGATGTACCCAGCATACCCGTTCTTTGATTGATCGAAGAAGATCTCTTTGTACTTCT
CCGGCAGCTGTTGTCTGACGAGAGCCTTGAGGAGCGTGAGATCCTGGTGATGTTCGTCGTACCGTTTGAT
CATGGATGCCGAAAGAGGAGCCTTGGTAATCTCAGTGTTAACGCGCAGAATATCGGACAAGAGGATTGCA
TCTGACAAGTTCTTCGCTGCAAGGAAAAGGTCCGCATACTGGTCGCCGATTTGGGCAAGCAGATTGTCGA
GATCGTCGTCGTACGTGTCTTTGGACAGTTGGAGCTTGGCATCCTCGGCCAGGTCAAAGTTAGACTTGAA
GTTAGGGGTGAGCCCTAGACTAAGGGCAATAAGGTTGCCAAACAATCCGTTCTTCTTTTCGCCTGGCAGT
TGGGCTATCAGATTTTCGAGCCTCCGGCTTTTCGACAGCCGAGCACTCAAGATTGCCTTCGCATCAACTC
CTGACGCGTTGATGGGGTTCTCTTCAAAGAGCTGATTGTATGTCTGGACCAGTTGGATGAAGAGTTTGTC
AACATCGGAATTGTCCGGATTAAGGTCGCCTTCGATGAGGAAGTGCCCACGGAACTTAATCATATGGGCC
AGGGCCAAATAGATGAGGCGCAAATCAGCCTTGTCAGTGCTATCTACGAGCTTCTTCCTCAGGTGATAGA
TGGTAGGATACTTCTCGTGGTATGCGACTTCGTCGACAATGTTCCCGAATATCGGATGGCGTTCGTGCTT
CTTGTCCTCTTCTACGAGGAAGCTTTCCTCGAGCCGATGGAAGAAGGAGTCATCCACTTTCGCCATTTCG
TTGGAAAAGATCTCTTGTAGGTAGCAGATCCTGTTCTTTCTACGCGTATAGCGCCTTCTTGCTGTGCGCT
TGAGGCGGGTCGCTTCGGCTGTCTCCCCGGAATCAAAGAGCAACGCACCTATTAGGTTCTTCTTGATGGA
GTGCCTGTCGGTGTTGCCCAGCACTTTAAATTTCTTCGATGGCACCTTGTACTCGTCAGTGATGACAGCC
CAACCCACACTATTCGTTCCTATATCCAACCCGATAGAGTACTTCTTGTCCATGGTGGCAATGCCAGGAC
CCCTGTACCGAAGGCTGCTAATCCGACACACCCTACCCACCTTCCTCTTCTTCTTCGGCCCCATGGTGGC
ACGCGTGAGAAATCTCGAGAGCTCCAGATTCTCCCCGGGAATTCCAGATCCTCTAGAGTCGACCTGCAGA
AGTAACACCAAACAACAGGGTGAGCATCGACAAAAGAAACAGTACCAAGCAAATAAATAGCGTATGAAGG
CAGGGCTAAAAAAATCCACATATAGCTGCTGCATATGCCATCATCCAAGTATATCAAGATCAAAATAATT
ATAAAACATACTTGTTTATTATAATAGATAGGTACTCAAGGTTAGAGCATATGAATAGATGCTGCATATG
CCATCATGTATATGCATCAGTAAAACCCACATCAACATGTATACCTATCCTAGATCGATATTTCCATCCA
TCTTAAACTCGTAACTATGAAGATGTATGACACACACATACAGTTCCAAAATTAATAAATACACCAGGTA
GTTTGAAACAGTATTCTACTCCGATCTAGAACGAATGAACGACCGCCCAACCACACCACATCATCACAAC
CAAGACAAAAAAAAGCATGAAAAGATGACCCGACAAACAAGTGCACGGCATATATTGAAATAAAGGAAAA
GGGCAAACCAAACCCTATGCAACGAAACAAAAAAAATCATGAAATCGATCCCGTCTGCGGAACGGCTAGA
GCCATCCCAGGATTCCCCAAAGAGAAACACTGGCAAGTTAGCAATCAGAACGTGTCTGACGTACAGGTCG
CATCCGTGTACGAACGCTAGCAGCACGGATCTAACACAAACACGGATCTAACACAAACATGAACAGAAGT
AGAACTACCGGGCCCTAACCATGGACCGGAACGCCGATCTAGAGAAGGTAGAGAGGGGGGGGGGGGGAGG
ACGAGCGGCGTACCTTGAAGCGGAGGTGCCGACGGGTGGATTTGGGGGAGATCTGGTTGTGTGTGTGTGC
GCTCCGAACAACACGAGGTTGGGGAAAGAGGGTGTGGAGGGGGTGTCTATTTATTACGGCGGGCGAGGAA
GGGAAAGCGAAGGAGCGGTGGGAAAGGAATCCCCCGTAGCTGCCGGTGCCGTGAGAGGAGGAGGAGGCCG
CCTGCCGTGCCGGCTCACGTCTGCCGCTCCGCCACGCAATTTCTGGATGCCGACAGCGGAGCAAGTCCAA
CGGTGGAGCGGAACTCTCGAGAGGGGTCCAGAGGCAGCGACAGAGATGCCGTGCCGTCTGCTTCGCTTGG
CCCGACGCGACGCTGCTGGTTCGCTGGTTGGTGTCCGTTAGACTCGTCGACGGCGTTTAACAGGCTGGCA
TTATCTACTCGAAACAAGAAAAATGTTTCCTTAGTTTTTTTAATTTCTTAAAGGGTATTTGTTTAATTTT
TAGTCACTTTATTTTATTCTATTTTATATCTAAATTATTAAATAAAAAAACTAAAATAGAGTTTTAGTTT
TCTTAATTTAGAGGCTAAAATAGAATAAAATAGATGTACTAAAAAAATTAGTCTATAAAAACCATTAACC
CTAAACCCTAAATGGATGTACTAATAAAATGGATGAAGTATTATATAGGTGAAGCTATTTGCAAAAAAAA
AGGAGAACACATGCACACTAAAAAGATAAAACTGTAGAGTCCTGTTGTCAAAATACTCAATTGTCCTTTA
GACCATGTCTAACTGTTCATTTATATGATTCTCTAAAACACTGATATTATTGTAGTACTATAGATTATAT
TATTCGTAGAGTAAAGTTTAAATATATGTATAAAGATAGATAAACTGCACTTCAAACAAGTGTGACAAAA
AAAATATGTGGTAATTTTTTATAACTTAGACATGCAATGCTCATTATCTCTAGAGAGGGGCACGACCGGG
TCACGCTGCACTGCAGGCATGCAAGCTTCACCACTTTGTACCATGGTGCTCCACTAGAATTCGAGCTCGG
AGGACCAAGCCCGTTATTCTGACAGTTCTGGTGCTCAACACATTTATATTTATCAAGGAGCACATTGTTA
CTCACTGCTAGGAGGGAATCGAACTAGGAATATTGATCAGAGGAACTACGAGAGAGCTGAAGATAACTGC
CCTCTAGCTCTCACTGATCTGGGTCGCATAGTGAGATGCAGCCCACGTGAGTTCAGCAACGGTCTAGCGC
TGGGCTTTTAGGCCCGCATGATCGGGCTTTTGTCGGGTGGTCGACGTGTTCACGATTGGGGAGAGCAACG
CAGCAGTTCCTCTTAGTTTAGTCCCACCTCGCCTGTCCAGCAGAGTTCTGACCGGTTTATAAACTCGCTT
GCTGCATCAGACTTGCGCCATGGACTACTCGCTGGGTTTTAGAGCTAGAAATAGCAAGTTAAAATAAGGC
TAGTCCGTTATCAACTTGAAAAAGTGGCACCGAGTCGGTGCTTTTTTTCTAGACCCAGCTTTCTTGTACA
AAGTTGGCATTACGCTTTACGAATTCCCATGGGGAGGACCAAGCCCGTTATTCTGACAGTTCTGGTGCTC
AACACATTTATATTTATCAAGGAGCACATTGTTACTCACTGCTAGGAGGGAATCGAACTAGGAATATTGA
TCAGAGGAACTACGAGAGAGCTGAAGATAACTGCCCTCTAGCTCTCACTGATCTGGGTCGCATAGTGAGA
TGCAGCCCACGTGAGTTCAGCAACGGTCTAGCGCTGGGCTTTTAGGCCCGCATGATCGGGCTTTTGTCGG
GTGGTCGACGTGTTCACGATTGGGGAGAGCAACGCAGCAGTTCCTCTTAGTTTAGTCCCACCTCGCCTGT
CCAGCAGAGTTCTGACCGGTTTATAAACTCGCTTGCTGCATCAGACTTGGACGGCGATGGACTACTCGCG
TTTTAGAGCTAGAAATAGCAAGTTAAAATAAGGCTAGTCCGTTATCAACTTGAAAAAGTGGCACCGAGTC
GGTGCTTTTTTTCTAGACCCAGCTTTCTTGTACAAAGTTGGCATTACGCTCAGAGAATTCGCATGCGGAG
GACCAAGCCCGTTATTCTGACAGTTCTGGTGCTCAACACATTTATATTTATCAAGGAGCACATTGTTACT
CACTGCTAGGAGGGAATCGAACTAGGAATATTGATCAGAGGAACTACGAGAGAGCTGAAGATAACTGCCC
TCTAGCTCTCACTGATCTGGGTCGCATAGTGAGATGCAGCCCACGTGAGTTCAGCAACGGTCTAGCGCTG
GGCTTTTAGGCCCGCATGATCGGGCTTTTGTCGGGTGGTCGACGTGTTCACGATTGGGGAGAGCAACGCA
GCAGTTCCTCTTAGTTTAGTCCCACCTCGCCTGTCCAGCAGAGTTCTGACCGGTTTATAAACTCGCTTGC
TGCATCAGACTTGGCATCCGCTTCCAGCGCGCCGTTTTAGAGCTAGAAATAGCAAGTTAAAATAAGGCTA
GTCCGTTATCAACTTGAAAAAGTGGCACCGAGTCGGTGCTTTTTTTCTAGACCCAGCTTTCTTGTACAAA
GTTGGCATTACGCTTGTGGAGGATGCACATGTGACCGAGGGA
Features (pLannotate 1.2.2; 25 found; start..end, strand, type, name):
     32..56      +  misc_feature   RB T-DNA repeat: right border repeat from nopaline C58 T-DNA
    365..994     +  CDS            pVS1 StaA: stability protein from the Pseudomonas plasmid pVS1 (Heeb et al., 2000)
   1423..2496    +  CDS            pVS1 RepA: replication protein from the Pseudomonas plasmid pVS1 (Heeb et al., 2000)
   2562..2756    +  rep_origin     pVS1 oriV: origin of replication for the Pseudomonas plasmid pVS1 (Heeb et al., 2000)
   2818..2922    +  promoter       AmpR promoter: bla
   2923..3717    +  CDS            KanR: aminoglycoside phosphotransferase; aphA-3; confers resistance to kanamycin
   3888..4476    +  rep_origin     ori: high-copy-number ColE1/pMB1/pBR322/pUC origin of replication
   4612..4636    +  misc_feature   LB T-DNA repeat: left border repeat from nopaline C58 T-DNA
   4727..4979    -  terminator     NOS terminator: nopaline synthase terminator and poly(A) signal
   4992..5282    -  CDS            NeoR/KanR (fragment): aminoglycoside phosphotransferase confers resistance to neomycin, kanamycin, and G418 (Geneticin®)
   5591..6090    -  CDS            NeoR/KanR (fragment): aminoglycoside phosphotransferase from Tn5; aph(3')-II (or nptII); confers resistance to neomycin, kanamycin, and G418 (Geneticin®)
   6627..6652    -  CDS            9xHis (fragment): 9xHis affinity tag
   6653..7495    -  promoter       Act1 promoter: rice actin promoter
   7529..7724    -  terminator     NOS terminator (fragment): nopaline synthase terminator and poly(A) signal
   7754..8470    -  CDS            oxGFP: oxGFP is a basic (constitutively fluorescent) green fluorescent protein published in 2015, derived from Aequorea victoria.
   8489..8923    -  CDS            H2B10_ARATH: Experimental evidence at protein level: Swiss-Prot protein existence level 1. Core component of nucleosome. Nucleosomes wrap and compact DNA into chromatin, limiting DNA accessibility to the cellular machineries which require DNA as a template. Histones thereby play a central role in transcription regulation, DNA repair, DNA replication and chromosomal stability. DNA accessibility is regulated via a complex set of post-translational modifications of histones, also called histone code, and nucleosome remodeling. From Arabidopsis thaliana (Mouse-ear cress).
   9110..13213   -  CDS            cas9: CAS9_STRP1 - Also known as csn1 From Streptococcus pyogenes serotype M1.
  13347..13369   +  misc_feature   MCS (fragment): pUC18/19 multiple cloning site
  13587..15136   -  promoter       Ubi promoter (fragment): maize polyubiquitin gene promoter
  15576..15651   +  misc_RNA       gRNA scaffold: guide RNA scaffold for the Streptococcus pyogenes CRISPR/Cas9 system
  15663..15684   -  protein_bind   attB2 (fragment): mutant version of attB; recombination site for the Gateway® BP reaction BP Clonase™
  16100..16175   +  misc_RNA       gRNA scaffold: guide RNA scaffold for the Streptococcus pyogenes CRISPR/Cas9 system
  16187..16208   -  protein_bind   attB2 (fragment): mutant version of attB; recombination site for the Gateway® BP reaction BP Clonase™
  16624..16699   +  misc_RNA       gRNA scaffold: guide RNA scaffold for the Streptococcus pyogenes CRISPR/Cas9 system
  16711..16732   -  protein_bind   attB2 (fragment): mutant version of attB; recombination site for the Gateway® BP reaction BP Clonase™
