[The description below was written by a language model from this plasmid's Addgene catalogue record and pLannotate feature annotations shown in this document.]
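Description:
pICSL4723_ OBfold is a binary T-DNA plasmid for CRISPR/Cas9 genome editing in wheat, built on the pICSL4723 backbone. It targets the wheat homolog of a rice (O. sativa) susceptibility gene. The roughly 16.8 kb plasmid carries a high-copy ColE1/pUC-type origin for propagation in E. coli. It also carries the pVS1 replication module (oriV, RepA and the StaA stability protein), which normally supports maintenance in Agrobacterium. Bacterial selection is by kanamycin, through an aphA-3 gene expressed from the bla promoter. Nopaline-type left and right border repeats define the region transferred into plant cells.

Within the borders the annotation shows several transcription units. Next to the left border is the plant selectable marker nptII, driven by the rice Act1 promoter and ended by a NOS terminator. Its coding sequence is annotated as two separated fragments, which could reflect an interrupting sequence such as an intron, though the record does not say so. A short 9xHis hit beside the Act1 promoter is probably an annotation artefact. The Streptococcus pyogenes Cas9 coding sequence, described by the depositor as wheat optimized, lies downstream of a maize polyubiquitin promoter.

Between Cas9 and the marker, the table also detects an Arabidopsis histone H2B sequence followed by a GFP variant and a NOS terminator fragment. This suggests a nuclear fluorescent reporter. The catalogue entry does not mention it, and its relationship to the Cas9 unit is not stated.

Three sgRNA cassettes follow, each containing an S. pyogenes guide scaffold. According to the depositor, each is driven by the wheat U6 promoter, which the automated annotation did not pick up. The three guides are directed at the same target gene, allowing multiplexed cutting. The short attB2 fragments after each scaffold are probably incidental matches.
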