Addgene plasmid #126889: pICSL4723_ OBfold
Purpose: Genome editing of the wheat homolog of a susceptibility gene of O. sativa. Encodes wheat optimized Cas9 module, nptII resistance gene, and specific sgRNA modules on the binary plasmid pICSL4723.
Depositing lab: Sophien Kamoun. Depositing organization: Sainsbury Laboratory, Norwich.
Backbone
  Vector backbone: pICSL4723
  Vector type: CRISPR
Growth in bacteria
  Bacterial resistance: Kanamycin, 50 μg/mL
  Growth temperature: 37°C
  Growth strain: DH5alpha
  Copy number: High Copy
Gene/Insert
  Gene/Insert name: Wheat_live_Cas9
  gRNA/shRNA sequence: CGCCATGGACTACTCGCTGG, GACGGCGATGGACTACTCGC, GCATCCGCTTCCAGCGCGCC
  Species: Synthetic
  Insert size (bp): 8726
  Cloning method: Restriction Enzyme; 5′ cloning site Unknown (unknown if destroyed)
Terms and licenses: Academic/Nonprofit Terms; Industry Terms: Not Available to Industry
Depositor comments: Encodes gene specific sgRNAs driven by the wheat U6 promoter; encodes the plant selectable marker nptII driven by the rice Act1 promoter.
How to cite: pICSL4723_ OBfold was a gift from Sophien Kamoun (Addgene plasmid # 126889 ; http://n2t.net/addgene:126889 ; RRID:Addgene_126889)
